>Addgene plasmid #201734 | ptHe-Tub2D4-mScarlet | addgene full sequence | sequence record 401321 | Addgene NGS Result
TAGTTATTAATAGTAATCAATTACGGGGTCATTAGTTCATAGCCCATATATGGAGTTCCGCGTTACATAA
CTTACGGTAAATGGCCCGCCTGGCTGACCGCCCAACGACCCCCGCCCATTGACGTCAATAATGACGTATG
TTCCCATAGTAACGCCAATAGGGACTTTCCATTGACGTCAATGGGTGGAGTATTTACGGTAAACTGCCCA
CTTGGCAGTACATCAAGTGTATCATATGCCAAGTACGCCCCCTATTGACGTCAATGACGGTAAATGGCCC
GCCTGGCATTATGCCCAGTACATGACCTTATGGGACTTTCCTACTTGGCAGTACATCTACGTATTAGTCA
TCGCTATTACCATGGTGATGCGGTTTTGGCAGTACATCAATGGGCGTGGATAGCGGTTTGACTCACGGGG
ATTTCCAAGTCTCCACCCCATTGACGTCAATGGGAGTTTGTTTTGGCACCAAAATCAACGGGACTTTCCA
AAATGTCGTAACAACTCCGCCCCATTGACGCAAATGGGCGGTAGGCGTGTACGGTGGGAGGTCTATATAA
GCAGAGCTGGTTTAGTGAACCGTCAGATCCGCTAGCGCCACCATGCGCGAAATCGTCCACCTCCAAGTCG
GCCAGTGCGGCAACCAGATCGGAGCGAAGTTCTGGGAAGTGATCTCCGACGAACATGGCATCGACCCCAC
CGGCACCTACCGCGGCGACTCGGATTTGCAGTTGGAACGGATCAATGTTTACTATAACGAAGCTGGAAAC
AACAAATATGTTCCGCGCGCTGTTTTGGTCGATCTTGAGCCGGGAACGATGGATTCGGTCCGATCATCTC
CGTTTGGTCAACTTTTCCGACCGGATAACTTTATCTTTGGCCAGAGTGGTGCGGGAAACAACTGGGCTAA
AGGCCACTACACCGAGGGTGCCGAACTGGTGGACTCTGTTCTCGATGTCGTGCGCAAGGAGGCCGAGAAC
TGCGACTGCCTCCAGGGATTTCAGCTGACTCACTCGCTGGGCGGCGGCACTGGATCCGGTATGGGTACTC
TGCTCATCTCTAAGATCCGCGAGGAGTACCCCGATCGCATCATGACCACATTCAGCGTTGTTCCATCGCC
GAAGGTGTCTGACACTGTGGTGGAGCCCTACAACGCGACTCTGTCGGTCCACCAGCTGGTCGAGAATACC
GACGAGACGTTTTGCATCGACAACGAAGCGCTGTACGACATCTGCTTCCGCACCCTCAAGCTGACCACCC
CGACGTACGGCGACCTGAACCACCTCGTGTCTGCCACCATGTCGGGTGTGACGACCTGCTTCCGTTTCCC
GGGCCAACTGAACGCCGATCTCCGCAAGTTGGCCGTCAACATGGTGCCCTTCCCGCGGCTGCACTTTTTC
ATGCCCGGTTTCGCCCCGTTGACAGCTCGCGGCAGCCAGGGCTACCGTGCCCTCAGCGTCGCCGAACTCA
CCACCCAGATGTTCGACTCGAAGAACATGATGGCCGCCTGCGATCCCCGTCACGGACGCTACCTCACCGT
GGCGGCCATCTTCCGCGGCCGGATGAGCATGAAGGAAGTGGACGACCAAATGCTGCAGATCCAGAACAAG
AACTCCAGCTACTTCGTTGAATGGATTCCCAACAACATCAAGACAGCCGTCTGCGACATCCCTCCGCGCG
GTCTGAAGATGGCGGCCACGTTCATCGGCAACAGCACTGCCATCCAGGAGCTGTTCAAGCGCATCAGCGA
GCAGTTCACTGCCATGTTCCGTCGCAAGGCCTTCCTCCATTGGTACACCGGCGAGGGCATGGACGAGATG
GAATTCACCGAGGCCGAGAGCAACATGAACGATCTCATCTCGGAGTACCAGCAGTACCAGGAGGCCACCG
CCGAGGATGAGGGTGAATTTGAGGAGGGCGAGCAGGAGGCCCAGGAGGAGGCTGCTGGAGGTGGTGGAGG
TTCACCGGTCGCCACCATGGTGAGCAAGGGCGAGGCAGTGATCAAGGAGTTCATGCGGTTCAAGGTGCAC
ATGGAGGGCTCCATGAACGGCCACGAGTTCGAGATCGAGGGCGAGGGCGAGGGCCGCCCCTACGAGGGCA
CCCAGACCGCCAAGCTGAAGGTGACCAAGGGTGGCCCCCTGCCCTTCTCCTGGGACATCCTGTCCCCTCA
GTTCATGTACGGCTCCAGGGCCTTCACCAAGCACCCCGCCGACATCCCCGACTACTATAAGCAGTCCTTC
CCCGAGGGCTTCAAGTGGGAGCGCGTGATGAACTTCGAGGACGGCGGCGCCGTGACCGTGACCCAGGACA
CCTCCCTGGAGGACGGCACCCTGATCTACAAGGTGAAGCTCCGCGGCACCAACTTCCCTCCTGACGGCCC
CGTAATGCAGAAGAAGACAATGGGCTGGGAAGCGTCCACCGAGCGGTTGTACCCCGAGGACGGCGTGCTG
AAGGGCGACATTAAGATGGCCCTGCGCCTGAAGGACGGCGGCCGCTACCTGGCGGACTTCAAGACCACCT
ACAAGGCCAAGAAGCCCGTGCAGATGCCCGGCGCCTACAACGTCGACCGCAAGTTGGACATCACCTCCCA
CAACGAGGACTACACCGTGGTGGAACAGTACGAACGCTCCGAGGGCCGCCACTCCACCGGCGGCATGGAC
GAGCTGTACAAGTAAAGCGGCCGCGACTCTAGATCATAATCAGCCATACCACATTTGTAGAGGTTTTACT
TGCTTTAAAAAACCTCCCACACCTCCCCCTGAACCTGAAACATAAAATGAATGCAATTGTTGTTGTTAAC
TTGTTTATTGCAGCTTATAATGGTTACAAATAAAGCAATAGCATCACAAATTTCACAAATAAAGCATTTT
TTTCACTGCATTCTAGTTGTGGTTTGTCCAAACTCATCAATGTATCTTAAGGCGTAAATTGTAAGCGTTA
ATATTTTGTTAAAATTCGCGTTAAATTTTTGTTAAATCAGCTCATTTTTTAACCAATAGGCCGAAATCGG
CAAAATCCCTTATAAATCAAAAGAATAGACCGAGATAGGGT
[37 nt withheld, positions 3052-3088]
AAAGAACGTGGACTCCAACGTCAAAGG
[49 nt withheld, positions 3116-3164]
T
[91 nt withheld, positions 3166-3256]
G
[124 nt withheld, positions 3258-3381]
CAGGTGGCACTTTTCGGGGAAATGTGCGCGGAACCCCTATTTGTTTATTTTTCTAAATACATTCAAATAT
GTATCCGCTCATGAGACAATAACCCTGATAAATGCTTCAATAATATTGAAAAAGGAAGAGTCCTGAGGCG
GAAAGAACCAGCTGTGGAATGTGTGTCAGTTAGGGTGTGGAAAGTCCCCAGGCTCCCCAGCAGGCAGAAG
TATGCAAAGCATGCATCTCAATTAGTCAGCAACCAGGTGTGGAAAGTCCCCAGGCTCCCCAGCAGGCAGA
AGTATGCAAAGCATGCATCTCAATTAGTCAGCAACCATAGTCCCGCCCCTAACTCCGCCCATCCCGCCCC
TAACTCCGCCCAGTTCCGCCCATTCTCCGCCCCATGGCTGACTAATTTTTTTTATTTATGCAGAGGCCGA
GGCCGCCTCGGCCTCTGAGCTATTCCAGAAGTAGTGAGGAGGCTTTTTTGGAGGCCTAGGCTTTTGCAAA
GATCGATCAAGAGACAGGATGAGGATCGTTTCGCATGATTGAACAAGATGGATTGCACGCAGGTTCTCCG
GCCGCTTGGGTGGAGAGGCTATTCGGCTATGACTGGGCACAACAGACAATCGGCTGCTCTGATGCCGCCG
TGTTCCGGCTGTCAGCGCAGGGGCGCCCGGTTCTTTTTGTCAAGACCGACCTGTCCGGTGCCCTGAATGA
ACTGCAAGACGAGGCAGCGCGGCTATCGTGGCTGGCCACGACGGGCGTTCCTTGCGCAGCTGTGCTCGAC
GTTGTCACTGAAGCGGGAAGGGACTGGCTGCTATTGGGCGAAGTGCCGGGGCAGGATCTCCTGTCATCTC
ACCTTGCTCCTGCCGAGAAAGTATCCATCATGGCTGATGCAATGCGGCGGCTGCATACGCTTGATCCGGC
TACCTGCCCATTCGACCACCAAGCGAAACATCGCATCGAGCGAGCACGTACTCGGATGGAAGCCGGTCTT
GTCGATCAGGATGATCTGGACGAAGAGCATCAGGGGCTCGCGCCAGCCGAACTGTTCGCCAGGCTCAAGG
CGAGCATGCCCGACGGCGAGGATCTCGTCGTGACCCATGGCGATGCCTGCTTGCCGAATATCATGGTGGA
AAATGGCCGCTTTTCTGGATTCATCGACTGTGGCCGGCTGGGTGTGGCGGACCGCTATCAGGACATAGCG
TTGGCTACCCGTGATATTGCTGAAGAGCTTGGCGGCGAATGGGCTGACCGCTTCCTCGTGCTTTACGGTA
TCGCCGCTCCCGATTCGCAGCGCATCGCCTTCTATCGCCTTCTTGACGAGTTCTTCTGAGCGGGACTCTG
GGGTTCGAAATGACCGACCAAGCGACGCCCAACCTGCCATCACGAGATTTCGATTCCACCGCCGCCTTCT
ATGAAAGGTTGGGCTTCGGAATCGTTTTCCGGGACGCCGGCTGGATGATCCTCCAGCGCGGGGATCTCAT
GCTGGAGTTCTTCGCCCACCCTAGGGGGAGGCTAACTGAAACACGGAAGGAGACAATACCGGAAGGAACC
CGCGCTATGACGGCAATAAAAAGACAGAATAAAACGCACGGTGTTGGGTCGTTTGTTCATAAACGCGGGG
TTCGGTCCCAGGGCTGGCACTCTGTCGATACCCCACCGAGACCCCATTGGGGCCAATACGCCCGCGTTTC
TTCCTTTTCCCCACCCCACCCCCCAAGTTCGGGTGAAGGCCCAGGGCTCGCAGCCAACGTCGGGGCGGCA
GGCCCTGCCATAGCCTCAGGTTACTCATATATACTTTAGATTGATTTAAAACTTCATTTTTAATTTAAAA
GGATCTAGGTGAAGATCCTTTTTGATAATCTCATGACCAAAATCCCTTAACGTGAGTTTTCGTTCCACTG
AGCGTCAGACCCCGTAGAAAAGATCAAAGGATCTTCTTGAGATCCTTTTTTTCTGCGCGTAATCTGCTGC
TTGCAAACAAAAAAACCACCGCTACCAGCGGTGGTTTGTTTGCCGGATCAAGAGCTACCAACTCTTTTTC
CGAAGGTAACTGGCTTCAGCAGAGCGCAGATACCAAATACTGTTCTTCTAGTGTAGCCGTAGTTAGGCCA
CCACTTCAAGAACTCTGTAGCACCGCCTACATACCTCGCTCTGCTAATCCTGTTACCAGTGGCTGCTGCC
AGTGGCGATAAGTCGTGTCTTACCGGGTTGGACTCAAGACGATAGTTACCGGATAAGGCGCAGCGGTCGG
GCTGAACGGGGGGTTCGTGCACACAGCCCAGCTTGGAGCGAACGACCTACACCGAACTGAGATACCTACA
GCGTGAGCTATGAGAAAGCGCCACGCTTCCCGAAGGGAGAAAGGCGGACAGGTATCCGGTAAGCGGCAGG
GTCGGAACAGGAGAGCGCACGAGGGAGCTTCCAGGGGGAAACGCCTGGTATCTTTATAGTCCTGTCGGGT
TTCGCCACCTCTGACTTGAGCGTCGATTTTTGTGATGCTCGTCAGGGGGGCGGAGCCTATGGAAAAACGC
CAGCAACGCGGCCTTTTTACGGTTCCTGGCCTTTTGCTGGCCTTTTGCTCACATGTTCTTTCCTGCGTTA
TCCCCTGATTCTGTGGATAACCGTATTACCGCCATGCAT
Features (pLannotate 1.2.2; 14 found; start..end, strand, type, name):
     61..364     +  enhancer       CMV enhancer: human cytomegalovirus immediate early enhancer
    365..568     +  promoter       CMV promoter: human cytomegalovirus (CMV) immediate early promoter
    603..1937    +  CDS            TUBB4B: TBB4B_HUMAN - Also known as TUBB2C. Experimental evidence at protein level: Swiss-Prot protein existence level 1. Tubulin is the major constituent of microtubules. It binds two moles of GTP, one at an exchangeable site on the beta chain and one at a non-exchangeable site on the alpha chain. From Homo sapiens (Human).
   1977..2672    +  CDS            mScarlet: mScarlet is a basic (constitutively fluorescent) red fluorescent protein published in 2016, derived from synthetic construct. It has moderate acid sensitivity.
   2692..2775    +  CDS            large T antigen (fragment): large T antigen from SV40 (simian virus 40)
   2798..2919    +  polyA_signal   SV40 poly(A) signal: SV40 polyadenylation signal
   2953..3381    -  rep_origin     f1 ori (sequence partly withheld): f1 bacteriophage origin of replication; arrow indicates direction of (+) strand synthesis
   3408..3512    +  promoter       AmpR promoter: bla
   3514..3871    +  promoter       SV40 promoter: SV40 enhancer and early promoter
   3906..4700    +  CDS            NeoR/KanR: aminoglycoside phosphotransferase from Tn5; aph(3')-II (or nptII); confers resistance to neomycin, kanamycin, and G418 (Geneticin®)
   4721..4873    +  CDS            ble (fragment): BLE_KLEPN - Experimental evidence at protein level: Swiss-Prot protein existence level 1. Binding protein with a strong affinity to the bleomycin family of antibiotics. Binds to CL990; an antimitotic-antibiotic compound. From Klebsiella pneumoniae.
   4932..4979    +  polyA_signal   HSV TK poly(A) signal: herpes simplex virus thymidine kinase polyadenylation signal (Cole and Stacy, 1985)
   5070..5086    -  polyA_signal   bGH poly(A) signal (fragment): bovine growth hormone polyadenylation signal
   5308..5896    +  rep_origin     ori: high-copy-number ColE1/pMB1/pBR322/pUC origin of replication
