[The description below was written by a language model from this plasmid's Addgene catalogue record and pLannotate feature annotations shown in this document.]
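Description:
ptHe-Tub2D4-mScarlet is a mammalian expression plasmid of about 6.0 kb built on the pmScarlet-N1 backbone. It carries the beta-tubulin Tub2D4 coding sequence (about 1.3 kb) from the tardigrade Hypsibius exemplaris, inserted by ligation-independent cloning. The tubulin open reading frame sits directly downstream of the human cytomegalovirus immediate-early enhancer and promoter. It is followed by the backbone-encoded red fluorescent protein mScarlet, which gives a C-terminally tagged fusion protein, and the transcript ends at an SV40 polyadenylation signal. The automated feature table labels the tubulin CDS as human TUBB4B. This is a homology-based match that reflects how strongly beta-tubulins are conserved, and the catalogue record identifies the insert as the tardigrade gene. Short "fragment" hits in the table, such as SV40 large T antigen, ble and bGH poly(A), are likewise probably incidental matches to backbone sequence rather than functional parts.

The plasmid replicates in E. coli from a high-copy ColE1/pUC-type origin, and it also contains an f1 phage origin. A single Tn5 aminoglycoside phosphotransferase gene (NeoR/KanR) provides selection in both hosts. A bacterial bla-type promoter drives it for kanamycin resistance in bacteria, while the SV40 enhancer/early promoter, paired with an HSV TK polyadenylation signal, drives it for G418 selection of transfected mammalian cells.

The stated purpose is to express the fluorescently tagged tardigrade tubulin in mammalian cells. The associated publication concerns the phylogenetic and functional characterisation of tardigrade tubulins. The red tag would allow the protein's localisation in those cells to be followed by fluorescence microscopy, for example to see whether it associates with host microtubules.
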