Addgene plasmid #201734: ptHe-Tub2D4-mScarlet
Purpose: Tardigrade (Hypsibius exemplaris) beta-tubulin Tub2D4 tagged with mScarlet for expression in mammalian cells
Depositing lab: Stanislav Vinopal. Depositing organization: Jan Evangelista Purkyne University in Usti nad Labem. Publication: Phylogenetic and functional characterization of water bears (Tardigrada) tubulins. Novotna Floriancicova K, Baltzis A, Smejkal J, Czernekova M, Kaczmarek L, Maly J, Notredame C, Vinopal S. Sci Rep. 2023 Mar 30;13(1):5194. doi: 10.1038/s41598-023-31992-z. PubMed 36997657.
Backbone
  Vector backbone: pmScarlet-N1
  Backbone size w/o insert (bp): 4666
  Total vector size (bp): 6010
  Vector type: Mammalian Expression
  Selectable markers: Neomycin (select with G418)
Growth in bacteria
  Bacterial resistance: Kanamycin, 50 μg/mL
  Growth temperature: 37°C
  Growth strain: DH5alpha
  Copy number: High Copy
Gene/Insert
  Gene/Insert name: Tubulin Beta D4 (alt name: tHe-Tub2D4)
  Species: Hypsibius exemplaris
  Insert size (bp): 1344
  GenBank ID: OQ282847.1
  Promoter: CMV
  Tag / fusion protein: mScarlet (C terminal on backbone)
  Cloning method: Ligation Independent Cloning
  Sequencing primers: 5′ CMV Forward (CGCAAATGGGCGGTAGGCGTG); 3′ SV-40 pA Reverse (GAAATTTGTGATGCTATTGC)
Terms and licenses: Academic/Nonprofit Terms; Industry Terms: Not Available to Industry
How to cite: ptHe-Tub2D4-mScarlet was a gift from Stanislav Vinopal (Addgene plasmid # 201734 ; http://n2t.net/addgene:201734 ; RRID:Addgene_201734)
